>Addgene plasmid #144471 | TFORF2995 | addgene full sequence | sequence record 407348 | Addgene NGS Result
TTAATGTAGTCTTATGCAATACTCTTGTAGTCTTGCAACATGGTAACGATGAGTTAGCAACATGCCTTAC
AAGGAGAGAAAAAGCACCGTGCATGCCGATTGGTGGAAGTAAGGTGGTACGATCGTGCCTTATTAGGAAG
GCAACAGACGGGTCTGACATGGATTGGACGAACCACTGAATTGCCGCATTGCAGAGATATTGTATTTAAG
TGCCTAGCTCGATACATAAACGGGTCTCTCTGGTTAGACCAGATCTGAGCCTGGGAGCTCTCTGGCTAAC
TAGGGAACCCACTGCTTAAGCCTCAATAAAGCTTGCCTTGAGTGCTTCAAGTAGTGTGTGCCCGTCTGTT
GTGTGACTCTGGTAACTAGAGATCCCTCAGACCCTTTTAGTCAGTGTGGAAAATCTCTAGCAGTGGCGCC
CGAACAGGGACTTGAAAGCGAAAGGGAAACCAGAGGAGCTCTCTCGACGCAGGACTCGGCTTGCTGAAGC
GCGCACGGCAAGAGGCGAGGGGCGGCGACTGGTGAGTACGCCAAAAATTTTGACTAGCGGAGGCTAGAAG
GAGAGAGATGGGTGCGAGAGCGTCAGTATTAAGCGGGGGAGAATTAGATCGCGATGGGAAAAAATTCGGT
TAAGGCCAGGGGGAAAGAAAAAATATAAATTAAAACATATAGTATGGGCAAGCAGGGAGCTAGAACGATT
CGCAGTTAATCCTGGCCTGTTAGAAACATCAGAAGGCTGTAGACAAATACTGGGACAGCTACAACCATCC
CTTCAGACAGGATCAGAAGAACTTAGATCATTATATAATACAGTAGCAACCCTCTATTGTGTGCATCAAA
GGATAGAGATAAAAGACACCAAGGAAGCTTTAGACAAGATAGAGGAAGAGCAAAACAAAAGTAAGACCAC
CGCACAGCAAGCGGCCGCTGATCTTCAGACCTGGAGGAGGAGATATGAGGGACAATTGGAGAAGTGAATT
ATATAAATATAAAGTAGTAAAAATTGAACCATTAGGAGTAGCACCCACCAAGGCAAAGAGAAGAGTGGTG
CAGAGAGAAAAAAGAGCAGTGGGAATAGGAGCTTTGTTCCTTGGGTTCTTGGGAGCAGCAGGAAGCACTA
TGGGCGCAGCGTCAATGACGCTGACGGTACAGGCCAGACAATTATTGTCTGGTATAGTGCAGCAGCAGAA
CAATTTGCTGAGGGCTATTGAGGCGCAACAGCATCTGTTGCAACTCACAGTCTGGGGCATCAAGCAGCTC
CAGGCAAGAATCCTGGCTGTGGAAAGATACCTAAAGGATCAACAGCTCCTGGGGATTTGGGGTTGCTCTG
GAAAACTCATTTGCACCACTGCTGTGCCTTGGAATGCTAGTTGGAGTAATAAATCTCTGGAACAGATTTG
GAATCACACGACCTGGATGGAGTGGGACAGAGAAATTAACAATTACACAAGCTTAATACACTCCTTAATT
GAAGAATCGCAAAACCAGCAAGAAAAGAATGAACAAGAATTATTGGAATTAGATAAATGGGCAAGTTTGT
GGAATTGGTTTAACATAACAAATTGGCTGTGGTATATAAAATTATTCATAATGATAGTAGGAGGCTTGGT
AGGTTTAAGAATAGTTTTTGCTGTACTTTCTATAGTGAATAGAGTTAGGCAGGGATATTCACCATTATCG
TTTCAGACCCACCTCCCAACCCCGAGGGGACCCATGCATTGCATCTCAATTAGTCAGCAACCAGGTGTGG
AAAGTCCCCAGGCTCCCCAGCAGGCAGAAGTATGCAAAGCATGCGTCTCAATTAGTCAGCAACCATAGTC
CCGCCCCTAACTCCGCCCATCCCGCCCCTAACTCCGCCCAGTTCCGCCCATTCTCCGCCCCATGGCTGAC
TAATTTTTTTTATTTATGCAGAGGCCGAGGCCGCCTCGGCCTCTGAGCTATTCCAGAAGTAGTGAGGAGG
CTTTTTTGGAGGCCTAGGCTTTTGCAAAAAGCTTTCTAGAGGTACCACCGGAGCTTACCATGACCGAGTA
CAAGCCCACGGTGCGCCTCGCCACCCGCGACGACGTCCCCAGGGCCGTACGCACCCTCGCCGCCGCGTTC
GCCGACTACCCCGCCACGCGCCACACCGTCGATCCGGACCGCCACATCGAGCGGGTCACCGAGCTGCAAG
AACTCTTCCTCACGCGCGTCGGGCTCGACATCGGCAAGGTGTGGGTCGCGGACGACGGCGCCGCCGTGGC
GGTCTGGACCACGCCGGAGAGCGTCGAAGCGGGGGCGGTGTTCGCCGAGATCGGCCCGCGCATGGCCGAG
TTGAGCGGTTCCCGGCTGGCCGCGCAGCAACAGATGGAAGGCCTCCTGGCGCCGCACCGGCCCAAGGAGC
CCGCGTGGTTCCTGGCCACCGTCGGCGTCTCGCCCGACCACCAGGGCAAGGGTCTGGGCAGCGCCGTCGT
GCTCCCCGGAGTGGAGGCGGCCGAGCGCGCCGGGGTGCCCGCCTTCCTGGAGACCTCCGCGCCCCGCAAC
CTCCCCTTCTACGAGCGGCTCGGCTTCACCGTCACCGCCGACGTCGAGGTGCCCGAAGGACCGCGCACCT
GGTGCATGACCCGCAAGCCCGGTGCCAGTTAACGAATTCTAGATCTTGAGACAAATGGCAGTATTCATCC
ACAATTTTAAAAGAAAAGGGGGGATTGGGGGGTACAGTGCAGGGGAAAGAATAGTAGACATAATAGCAAC
AGACATACAAACTAAAGAATTACAAAAACAAATTACAAAAATTCAAAATTTTCGGGTTTATTACAGGGAC
AGCAGAGATCCACTTTGGCGCCGGCTCGAGGCCTGCAGGTGCAAAGATGGATAAAGTTTTAAACAGAGAG
GAATCTTTGCAGCTAATGGACCTTCTAGGTCTTGAAAGGAGTGGGAATTGGCTCCGGTGCCCGTCAGTGG
GCAGAGCGCACATCGCCCACAGTCCCCGAGAAGTTGGGGGGAGGGGTCGGCAATTGAACCGGTGCCTAGA
GAAGGTGGCGCGGGGTAAACTGGGAAAGTGATGTCGTGTACTGGCTCCGCCTTTTTCCCGAGGGTGGGGG
AGAACCGTATATAAGTGCAGTAGTCGCCGTGAACGTTCTTTTTCGCAACGGGTTTGCCGCCAGAACACAG
GTAAGTGCCGTGTGTGGTTCCCGCGGGCCTGGCCTCTTTACGGGTTATGGCCCTTGCGTGCCTTGAATTA
CTTCCACCTGGCTGCAGTACGTGATTCTTGATCCCGAGCTTCGGGTTGGAAGTGGGTGGGAGAGTTCGAG
GCCTTGCGCTTAAGGAGCCCCTTCGCCTCGTGCTTGAGTTGAGGCCTGGCCTGGGCGCTGGGGCCGCCGC
GTGCGAATCTGGTGGCACCTTCGCGCCTGTCTCGCTGCTTTCGATAAGTCTCTAGCCATTTAAAATTTTT
GATGACCTGCTGCGACGCTTTTTTTCTGGCAAGATAGTCTTGTAAATGCGGGCCAAGATCTGCACACTGG
TATTTCGGTTTTTGGGGCCGCGGGCGGCGACGGGGCCCGTGCGTCCCAGCGCACATGTTCGGCGAGGCGG
GGCCTGCGAGCGCGGCCACCGAGAATCGGACGGGGGTAGTCTCAAGCTGGCCGGCCTGCTCTGGTGCCTG
GCCTCGCGCCGCCGTGTATCGCCCCGCCCTGGGCGGCAAGGCTGGCCCGGTCGGCACCAGTTGCGTGAGC
GGAAAGATGGCCGCTTCCCGGCCCTGCTGCAGGGAGCTCAAAATGGAGGACGCGGCGCTCGGGAGAGCGG
GCGGGTGAGTCACCCACACAAAGGAAAAGGGCCTTTCCGTCCTCAGCCGTCGCTTCATGTGACTCCACGG
AGTACCGGGCGCCGTCCAGGCACCTCGATTAGTTCTCGAGCTTTTGGAGTACGTCGTCTTTAGGTTGGGG
GGAGGGGTTTTATGCGATGGAGTTTCCCCACACTGAGTGGGTGGAGACTGAAGTTAGGCCAGCTTGGCAC
TTGATGTAATTCTCCTTGGAATTTGCCCTTTTTGAGTTTGGATCTTGGTTCATTCTCAAGCCTCAGACAG
TGGTTCAAAGTTTTTTTCTTCCATTTCAGGTGTCGTGAGGCTAGCATCGATTGATCAACAAGTTTGTACA
AAAAAGCAGGCACCATGCACAGGAAGCACCTCCAGGAGATTCCAGACCTGAGTAGCAACGTTGCCACCAG
CTTCACGTGGGGATGGGATTCCAGCAAGACTTCTGAACTGCTGTCAGGCATGGGGGTCTCCGCCCTGGAG
AAAGAGGAGCCCGACAGTGAGAACATCCCCCAGGAACTGCTCTCAAACCTGGGCCACCCGGAGAGCCCCC
CACGGAAACGGCTGAAGAGCAAAGGGAGTGACAAAGACTTTGTGATTGTCCGCAGGCCTAAGCTAAATCG
AGAGAACTTTCCAGGTGTTTCATGGGACTCCCTTCCGGATGAGCTGCTCTTGGGAATCTTTTCCTGTCTG
TGCCTCCCTGAGCTGCTAAAGGTCTCTGGTGTTTGTAAGAGGTGGTATCGCCTAGCGTCTGATGAGTCTC
TATGGCAGACCTTAGACCTCACAGGTAAAAATCTGCACCCGGATGTGACTGGTCGGTTGCTGTCTCAAGG
GGTGATTGCCTTCCGCTGCCCACGATCATTTATGGACCAACCATTGGCTGAACATTTCAGCCCTTTTCGT
GTACAGCACATGGACCTATCGAACTCAGTTATAGAAGTGTCCACCCTCCACGGCATACTGTCTCAGTGTT
CCAAGTTGCAGAATCTAAGCCTGGAAGGCCTGCGGCTTTCGGATCCCATTGTCAATACTCTCGCAAAAAA
CTCAAATTTAGTGCGACTTAACCTTTCTGGGTGTTCTGGATTCTCTGAATTTGCCCTGCAGACTTTGCTA
AGCAGCTGTTCCAGACTGGATGAGCTGAACCTCTCCTGGTGTTTTGATTTCACTGAAAAGCATGTACAGG
TGGCTGTTGCGCATGTGTCAGAGACCATCACCCAGCTGAATCTTAGCGGCTACAGAAAGAATCTCCAGAA
ATCAGATCTCTCTACTTTAGTTAGAAGATGCCCCAATCTTGTCCATCTAGACTTAAGTGATAGTGTCATG
CTAAAGAATGACTGCTTTCAGGAATTTTTCCAGCTCAACTACCTCCAACACCTATCACTCAGTCGGTGCT
ATGATATAATACCTGAAACTTTACTATTAGTGACAAGAGCTGGGGTTAGGATCCGGTTGGACTCTGACAT
CGGATGCCCTCAAACATACAGAACTTCCAAACTCAAGTCCAGCCATAAGCTATTTTGCCAACATGTCAGA
GTAATCTGTATTTTTGTATGTGATTTCTACTTTTATAGACTTGTTTTAAAACAATAAGACCCAGCTTTCT
TGTACAAAGTGGTTGATATCGGTAAGCCTATCCCTAACCCTCTCCTCGGTCTCGATTCTACGTAGTAATG
AACTAGTCCGTAACTTGAAAGTATTTCGATTTCTTGGCTTTATATATCTTGTGGAAAGGACGAACCGGAT
CCCGAGACATATGATCTACGCGTTAAGTCGACAATCAACCTCTGGATTACAAAATTTGTGAAAGATTGAC
TGGTATTCTTAACTATGTTGCTCCTTTTACGCTATGTGGATACGCTGCTTTAATGCCTTTGTATCATGCT
ATTGCTTCCCGTATGGCTTTCATTTTCTCCTCCTTGTATAAATCCTGGTTGCTGTCTCTTTATGAGGAGT
TGTGGCCCGTTGTCAGGCAACGTGGCGTGGTGTGCACTGTGTTTGCTGACGCAACCCCCACTGGTTGGGG
CATTGCCACCACCTGTCAGCTCCTTTCCGGGACTTTCGCTTTCCCCCTCCCTATTGCCACGGCGGAACTC
ATCGCCGCCTGCCTTGCCCGCTGCTGGACAGGGGCTCGGCTGTTGGGCACTGACAATTCCGTGGTGTTGT
CGGGGAAATCATCGTCCTTTCCTTGGCTGCTCGCCTGTGTTGCCACCTGGATTCTGCGCGGGACGTCCTT
CTGCTACGTCCCTTCGGCCCTCAATCCAGCGGACCTTCCTTCCCGCGGCCTGCTGCCGGCTCTGCGGCCT
CTTCCGCGTCTTCGCCTTCGCCCTCAGACGAGTCGGATCTCCCTTTGGGCCGCCTCCCCGCGTCGACTTT
AAGACCAATGACTTACAAGGCAGCTGTAGATCTTAGCCACTTTTTAAAAGAAAAGGGGGGACTGGAAGGG
CTAATTCACTCCCAACGAAGACAAGATCTGCTTTTTGCTTGTACTGGGTCTCTCTGGTTAGACCAGATCT
GAGCCTGGGAGCTCTCTGGCTAACTAGGGAACCCACTGCTTAAGCCTCAATAAAGCTTGCCTTGAGTGCT
TCAAGTAGTGTGTGCCCGTCTGTTGTGTGACTCTGGTAACTAGAGATCCCTCAGACCCTTTTAGTCAGTG
TGGAAAATCTCTAGCAGTACGTATAGTAGTTCATGTCATCTTATTATTCAGTATTTATAACTTGCAAAGA
AATGAATATCAGAGAGTGAGAGGAACTTGTTTATTGCAGCTTATAATGGTTACAAATAAAGCAATAGCAT
CACAAATTTCACAAATAAAGCATTTTTTTCACTGCATTCTAGTTGTGGTTTGTCCAAACTCATCAATGTA
TCTTATCATGTCTGGCTCTAGCTATCCCGCCCCTAACTCCGCCCATCCCGCCCCTAACTCCGCCCAGTTC
CGCCCATTCTCCGCCCCATGGCTGACTAATTTTTTTTATTTATGCAGAGGCCGAGGCCGCCTCGGCCTCT
GAGCTATTCCAGAAGTAGTGAGGAGGCTTTTTTGGAGGCCTAGGGACGTACCCAATTCGCCCTATAGTGA
GTCGTATTACGCGCGCTCACTGGCCGTCGTTTTACAACGTCGTGACTGGGAAAACCCTGGCGTTACCCAA
CTTAATCGCCTTGCAGCACATCCCCCTTTCGCCAGCTGGCGTAATAGCGAAGAGGCCCGCACCGATCGCC
CTTCCCAACAGTTGCGCAGCCTGAATGGCGAATGGG
[124 nt withheld, positions 7037-7160]
C
[91 nt withheld, positions 7162-7252]
A
[49 nt withheld, positions 7254-7302]
CCTTTGACGTTGGAGTCCACGTTCTTT
[37 nt withheld, positions 7330-7366]
ACCCTATCTCGGTCTATTCTTTTGATTTATAAGGGATTTTGCCGATTTCGGCCTATTGGTTAAAAAATGA
GCTGATTTAACAAAAATTTAACGCGAATTTTAACAAAATATTAACGCTTACAATTTAGGTGGCACTTTTC
GGGGAAATGTGCGCGGAACCCCTATTTGTTTATTTTTCTAAATACATTCAAATATGTATCCGCTCATGAG
ACAATAACCCTGATAAATGCTTCAATAATATTGAAAAAGGAAGAGTATGAGTATTCAACATTTCCGTGTC
GCCCTTATTCCCTTTTTTGCGGCATTTTGCCTTCCTGTTTTTGCTCACCCAGAAACGCTGGTGAAAGTAA
AAGATGCTGAAGATCAGTTGGGTGCACGAGTGGGTTACATCGAACTGGATCTCAACAGCGGTAAGATCCT
TGAGAGTTTTCGCCCCGAAGAACGTTTTCCAATGATGAGCACTTTTAAAGTTCTGCTATGTGGCGCGGTA
TTATCCCGTATTGACGCCGGGCAAGAGCAACTCGGTCGCCGCATACACTATTCTCAGAATGACTTGGTTG
AGTACTCACCAGTCACAGAAAAGCATCTTACGGATGGCATGACAGTAAGAGAATTATGCAGTGCTGCCAT
AACCATGAGTGATAACACTGCGGCCAACTTACTTCTGACAACGATCGGAGGACCGAAGGAGCTAACCGCT
TTTTTGCACAACATGGGGGATCATGTAACTCGCCTTGATCGTTGGGAACCGGAGCTGAATGAAGCCATAC
CAAACGACGAGCGTGACACCACGATGCCTGTAGCAATGGCAACAACGTTGCGCAAACTATTAACTGGCGA
ACTACTTACTCTAGCTTCCCGGCAACAATTAATAGACTGGATGGAGGCGGATAAAGTTGCAGGACCACTT
CTGCGCTCGGCCCTTCCGGCTGGCTGGTTTATTGCTGATAAATCTGGAGCCGGTGAGCGTGGGTCTCGCG
GTATCATTGCAGCACTGGGGCCAGATGGTAAGCCCTCCCGTATCGTAGTTATCTACACGACGGGGAGTCA
GGCAACTATGGATGAACGAAATAGACAGATCGCTGAGATAGGTGCCTCACTGATTAAGCATTGGTAACTG
TCAGACCAAGTTTACTCATATATACTTTAGATTGATTTAAAACTTCATTTTTAATTTAAAAGGATCTAGG
TGAAGATCCTTTTTGATAATCTCATGACCAAAATCCCTTAACGTGAGTTTTCGTTCCACTGAGCGTCAGA
CCCCGTAGAAAAGATCAAAGGATCTTCTTGAGATCCTTTTTTTCTGCGCGTAATCTGCTGCTTGCAAACA
AAAAAACCACCGCTACCAGCGGTGGTTTGTTTGCCGGATCAAGAGCTACCAACTCTTTTTCCGAAGGTAA
CTGGCTTCAGCAGAGCGCAGATACCAAATACTGTTCTTCTAGTGTAGCCGTAGTTAGGCCACCACTTCAA
GAACTCTGTAGCACCGCCTACATACCTCGCTCTGCTAATCCTGTTACCAGTGGCTGCTGCCAGTGGCGAT
AAGTCGTGTCTTACCGGGTTGGACTCAAGACGATAGTTACCGGATAAGGCGCAGCGGTCGGGCTGAACGG
GGGGTTCGTGCACACAGCCCAGCTTGGAGCGAACGACCTACACCGAACTGAGATACCTACAGCGTGAGCT
ATGAGAAAGCGCCACGCTTCCCGAAGGGAGAAAGGCGGACAGGTATCCGGTAAGCGGCAGGGTCGGAACA
GGAGAGCGCACGAGGGAGCTTCCAGGGGGAAACGCCTGGTATCTTTATAGTCCTGTCGGGTTTCGCCACC
TCTGACTTGAGCGTCGATTTTTGTGATGCTCGTCAGGGGGGCGGAGCCTATGGAAAAACGCCAGCAACGC
GGCCTTTTTACGGTTCCTGGCCTTTTGCTGGCCTTTTGCTCACATGTTCTTTCCTGCGTTATCCCCTGAT
TCTGTGGATAACCGTATTACCGCCTTTGAGTGAGCTGATACCGCTCGCCGCAGCCGAACGACCGAGCGCA
GCGAGTCAGTGAGCGAGGAAGCGGAAGAGCGCCCAATACGCAAACCGCCTCTCCCCGCGCGTTGGCCGAT
TCATTAATGCAGCTGGCACGACAGGTTTCCCGACTGGAAAGCGGGCAGTGAGCGCAACGCAATTAATGTG
AGTTAGCTCACTCATTAGGCACCCCAGGCTTTACACTTTATGCTTCCGGCTCGTATGTTGTGTGGAATTG
TGAGCGGATAACAATTTCACACAGGAAACAGCTATGACCATGATTACGCCAAGCGCGCAATTAACCCTCA
CTAAAGGGAACAAAAGCTGGAGCTGCAAGC
Features (pLannotate 1.2.2; 34 found; start..end, strand, type, name):
      5..231     +  promoter       RSV promoter: Rous sarcoma virus enhancer/promoter
    232..412     +  LTR            5' LTR (truncated): truncated 5' long terminal repeat (LTR) from HIV-1
    459..584     +  misc_feature   HIV-1 Ψ: packaging signal of human immunodeficiency virus type 1
    568..931     +  CDS            HIV-1 gag (fragment): gag protein from human immunodeficiency virus 1; gag
   1077..1310    +  misc_feature   RRE: The Rev response element (RRE) of HIV-1 allows for Rev-dependent mRNA export from the nucleus to the cytoplasm.
   1687..1713    +  CDS            Rev (fragment): human immunodeficiency virus 1 (HIV-1) Rev protein; rev; enhances nuclear export of unspliced and incompletely spliced viral mRNAs
   1720..1743    +  promoter       SV40 promoter (fragment): SV40 early promoter
   1744..1815    +  promoter       SV40 promoter (fragment): SV40 enhancer and early promoter
   1839..1974    +  rep_origin     SV40 ori: SV40 origin of replication
   2020..2616    +  CDS            PuroR (fragment): puromycin N-acetyltransferase; pac from Streptomyces; confers resistance to puromycin
   2665..2782    +  misc_feature   cPPT/CTS: central polypurine tract and central termination sequence of HIV-1
   2847..2913    +  CDS            small t antigen (fragment): SV40 (simian virus 40) small t antigen
   2920..4098    +  promoter       EF-1α promoter: strong constitutive promoter for human elongation factor EF-1α
   4119..4139    +  protein_bind   attB1: mutant version of attB; core recombination site for the Gateway® BP reaction BP Clonase™
   4145..5206    +  CDS            SKP2 (fragment): SKP2_HUMAN - Also known as FBXL1. Experimental evidence at protein level: Swiss-Prot protein existence level 1. Through the ubiquitin-mediated proteasomal degradation of hepatitis C virus non-structural protein 5A, has an antiviral activity towards that virus. From Homo sapiens (Human).
   5379..5403    -  protein_bind   attB2: mutant version of attB; recombination site for the Gateway® BP reaction BP Clonase™
   5411..5452    +  CDS            V5 tag: epitope tag from simian virus 5
   5468..5521    +  promoter       U6 promoter (fragment): RNA polymerase III promoter for human U6 snRNA
   5563..6151    +  misc_feature   WPRE: woodchuck hepatitis virus posttranscriptional regulatory element
   6202..6221    +  misc_feature   cPPT/CTS (fragment): central polypurine tract and central termination sequence of HIV-1
   6223..6456    +  LTR            3' LTR (ΔU3): self-inactivating 3' long terminal repeat (LTR) from HIV-1
   6534..6655    +  polyA_signal   SV40 poly(A) signal: SV40 polyadenylation signal
   6695..6830    +  rep_origin     SV40 ori: SV40 origin of replication
   6851..6869    -  promoter       T7 promoter: promoter for bacteriophage T7 RNA polymerase
   6877..7032    +  CDS            lacZα (fragment): LacZα fragment of β-galactosidase; lacZ fragment
   7037..7465    +  rep_origin     f1 ori (sequence partly withheld): f1 bacteriophage origin of replication; arrow indicates direction of (+) strand synthesis
   7518..7622    +  promoter       AmpR promoter: bla
   7623..8483    +  CDS            AmpR: β-lactamase; bla; confers resistance to ampicillin, carbenicillin, and related antibiotics
   8654..9242    +  rep_origin     ori: high-copy-number ColE1/pMB1/pBR322/pUC origin of replication
   9425..9517    +  CDS            lacI (fragment): lac repressor; lacI; The lac repressor binds to the lac operator to inhibit transcription in E. coli. This inhibition can be relieved by adding lactose or isopropyl-β-D-thiogalactopyranoside (IPTG).
   9530..9551    +  protein_bind   CAP binding site: CAP binding activates transcription in the presence of cAMP. E. coli catabolite activator protein
   9566..9596    +  promoter       lac promoter: promoter for the E. coli lac operon
   9604..9620    +  protein_bind   lac operator: The lac repressor binds to the lac operator to inhibit transcription in E. coli. This inhibition can be relieved by adding lactose or isopropyl-β-D-thiogalactopyranoside (IPTG). lac repressor encoded by lacI
   9665..9683    +  promoter       T3 promoter: promoter for bacteriophage T3 RNA polymerase
