[The description below was written by a language model from this plasmid's Addgene catalogue record and pLannotate feature annotations shown in this document.]
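Description:
TFORF2995 is a third-generation-style, self-inactivating lentiviral expression plasmid built on the pLX_TRC317 backbone and carrying the human SKP2 open reading frame (also known as FBXL1/p45; the depositor cites a specific RefSeq transcript isoform). It belongs to a barcoded transcription factor ORF collection in which each clone carries a unique 24-bp barcode, so that the overexpressed factor can be identified by sequencing in pooled screens. The barcode is not annotated in the feature table. In bacteria the plasmid is maintained by a high-copy ColE1/pUC-type origin and selected with ampicillin through the bla gene. An f1 origin and remnants of a lacZα/lac promoter cloning region flanked by T7 and T3 promoters come from the parental backbone. The depositor warns that recombination can occur, which is common for LTR-containing plasmids.

The viral genome is transcribed from an RSV promoter fused to a truncated HIV-1 5' LTR, followed by the Ψ packaging signal, a gag fragment, the RRE for Rev-dependent export, and a cPPT/CTS. It ends in a ΔU3 3' LTR and an SV40 polyadenylation signal. Within this unit, an SV40 early promoter drives puromycin N-acetyltransferase for selection of transduced mammalian cells. A separate EF-1α promoter drives the SKP2 ORF, which was inserted by Gateway recombination and sits between attB1 and attB2 sites. A V5 epitope tag lies just downstream of attB2, although the record does not state whether it is translated in frame with the ORF. A WPRE follows to enhance transcript stability and expression. The sequenced record of about 9.7 kb matches the stated backbone plus insert sizes. The construct is intended for stable SKP2 overexpression in arrayed or pooled directed-differentiation screens.
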