Addgene plasmid #144471: TFORF2995
Purpose: Lentiviral vector for overexpressing transcription factor ORFs with unique 24-bp barcodes. Barcodes facilitate identification of transcription factors in pooled screens.
Depositing lab: Feng Zhang. Depositing organization: Broad Institute. Publication: A transcription factor atlas of directed differentiation. Joung J, Ma S, Tay T, Geiger-Schuller KR, Kirchgatterer PC, Verdine VK, Guo B, Arias-Garcia MA, Allen WE, Singh A, Kuksenko O, Abudayyeh OO, Gootenberg JS, Fu Z, Macrae RK, Buenrostro JD, Regev A, Zhang F. Cell. 2023 Jan 5;186(1):209-229.e26. doi: 10.1016/j.cell.2022.11.026. PubMed 36608654.
Backbone
  Vector backbone: pLX_TRC317
  Backbone manufacturer: Broad Institute Genetic Perturbation Platform
  Backbone size w/o insert (bp): 8264
  Vector type: Mammalian Expression, Lentiviral
  Selectable markers: Puromycin
Growth in bacteria
  Bacterial resistance: Ampicillin, 100 μg/mL
  Growth temperature: 37°C
  Growth strain: NEB Stable
  Copy number: High Copy
Gene/Insert
  Gene/Insert name: SKP2
  Species: H. sapiens (human)
  Insert size (bp): 1442
  Entrez Gene: SKP2 (a.k.a. FBL1, FBXL1, FLB1, p45)
  Promoter: EF1a
  Cloning method: Gateway Cloning
  Sequencing primers: 5′ GGGTGGAGACTGAAGTTAGGCCAG; 3′ CACATAGCGTAAAAGGAGCAACATAG
Resource information
  A portion of this plasmid was derived from a plasmid made by: Broad Institute Genetic Perturbation Platform
Terms and licenses: Academic/Nonprofit Terms; Industry Terms: Not Available to Industry
Depositor comments: NM_032637.3 Please test multiple small colonies in case of plasmid recombination. To make this collection available in a timely manner, a portion of this collection was not fully sequenced by Addgene. If an Addgene verified full plasmid sequence is not available, please contact us prior to placing an order to request the full sequence.
How to cite: TFORF2995 was a gift from Feng Zhang (Addgene plasmid # 144471 ; http://n2t.net/addgene:144471 ; RRID:Addgene_144471)
