>Addgene plasmid #144471 | TFORF2995 | depositor partial sequence | sequence record 285528 | Insert
ATCGATTGATCAACAAGTTTGTACAAAAAAGCAGGCACCATGCACAGGAAGCACCTCCAGGAGATTCCAG
ACCTGAGTAGCAACGTTGCCACCAGCTTCACGTGGGGATGGGATTCCAGCAAGACTTCTGAACTGCTGTC
AGGCATGGGGGTCTCCGCCCTGGAGAAAGAGGAGCCCGACAGTGAGAACATCCCCCAGGAACTGCTCTCA
AACCTGGGCCACCCGGAGAGCCCCCCACGGAAACGGCTGAAGAGCAAAGGGAGTGACAAAGACTTTGTGA
TTGTCCGCAGGCCTAAGCTAAATCGAGAGAACTTTCCAGGTGTTTCATGGGACTCCCTTCCGGATGAGCT
GCTCTTGGGAATCTTTTCCTGTCTGTGCCTCCCTGAGCTGCTAAAGGTCTCTGGTGTTTGTAAGAGGTGG
TATCGCCTAGCGTCTGATGAGTCTCTATGGCAGACCTTAGACCTCACAGGTAAAAATCTGCACCCGGATG
TGACTGGTCGGTTGCTGTCTCAAGGGGTGATTGCCTTCCGCTGCCCACGATCATTTATGGACCAACCATT
GGCTGAACATTTCAGCCCTTTTCGTGTACAGCACATGGACCTATCGAACTCAGTTATAGAAGTGTCCACC
CTCCACGGCATACTGTCTCAGTGTTCCAAGTTGCAGAATCTAAGCCTGGAAGGCCTGCGGCTTTCGGATC
CCATTGTCAATACTCTCGCAAAAAACTCAAATTTAGTGCGACTTAACCTTTCTGGGTGTTCTGGATTCTC
TGAATTTGCCCTGCAGACTTTGCTAAGCAGCTGTTCCAGACTGGATGAGCTGAACCTCTCCTGGTGTTTT
GATTTCACTGAAAAGCATGTACAGGTGGCTGTTGCGCATGTGTCAGAGACCATCACCCAGCTGAATCTTA
GCGGCTACAGAAAGAATCTCCAGAAATCAGATCTCTCTACTTTAGTTAGAAGATGCCCCAATCTTGTCCA
TCTAGACTTAAGTGATAGTGTCATGCTAAAGAATGACTGCTTTCAGGAATTTTTCCAGCTCAACTACCTC
CAACACCTATCACTCAGTCGGTGCTATGATATAATACCTGAAACTTTACTATTAGTGACAAGAGCTGGGG
TTAGGATCCGGTTGGACTCTGACATCGGATGCCCTCAAACATACAGAACTTCCAAACTCAAGTCCAGCCA
TAAGCTATTTTGCCAACATGTCAGAGTAATCTGTATTTTTGTATGTGATTTCTACTTTTATAGACTTGTT
TTAAAACAATAAGACCCAGCTTTCTTGTACAAAGTGGTTGATATCGGTAAGCCTATCCCTAACCCTCTCC
TCGGTCTCGATTCTACGTAGTAATGAACTAGTCCGTAACTTGAAAGTATTTCGATTTCTTGGCTTTATAT
ATCTTGTGGAAAGGACGAACCGGATCCCGAGACATATGATCT
