>Addgene plasmid #144471 | TFORF2995 | depositor partial sequence | sequence record 285529 | Barcode
ACCGGATCCCGAGACATATGATCT
